>Addgene plasmid #29763 | pBacPAK8-2xHA-MOF | addgene partial sequence | sequence record 64449 | polyhedrin_fwd_primer
TGTTTTCGTAACAGTTTTGTAATAAAAAAACCTATAAATACGGAGGCTAGCACCATGTACCCATATGATG
TCCCTGATTACGCATATCCTTACGACGTACCAGACTATGCTCTCGACATGGCGGCACAGGGAGCTGCTGC
GGCGGTTGCGGCGGGGACTTCAGGGGTCGCGGGGGAGGGCGAGCCCGGGCCCGGGGAGAATGCGGCCGCT
GAGGGGACCGCCCCATCCCCGGGCCGCGTCTCTCCGCCGACCCCGGCGCGCGGCGAGCCGGAAGTCACGG
TGGAGATCGGAGAAACGTACCTGTGCCGGCGACCGGATAGCACCTGGCATTCTGCTGAAGTGATCCAGTC
TCGAGTGAACGACCAGGAGGGCCGAGAGGAATTCTATGTACACTACGTGGGCTTTAACCGGCGGCTGGAC
GAGTGGGTAGACAAGAACCGGCTGGCGCTGACCAAGACAGTGAAGGATGCTGTACAGAAGAACTCAGAGA
AGTACCTGAGCGAGCTCGCAGAGCAGCCTGAGCGCAAGATCACTCGCAACCAAAAGCGCAAGCATGATGA
GATCAACCATGTGCAGAAGACTTATGCAGAGATGGACCCCACCACAGCAGCCTTGGAGAAGGAGCATGAG
GCGATCACCAAGGTGAAGTATGTGGACAAGATCCACATCGGGAACTACGAAATTGATGCCTGGTATTTCT
CACCATTCCCCGAAGACTATGGGAAACAGCCCAAGCTCTGGCTCTGCGAGTACTGCCTCGAGTACATGAA
ATATGAGAAGAGCTACCGCTTCCACTTGGGTCAGTGCCAGTGGCGGCAGCCCCCCGGGAAAGAGATCTAC
CGCAAGAGCAACATCTCCGTGTACGAAGTTGATGGCAAAGACCATAAGATTTACTGTCAGAACCTGTGTC
TGCTGGCCAAGCTTTTCCTGGACCATAAGACACTGTACTTTGACGTGGAGCCGTTCGTCTTTTACATCCT
GACTGAGGTGGACCGGCAGG
