[The description below was written by a language model from this plasmid's Addgene catalogue record.]
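Description:
pBacPAK8-2xHA-MOF is an insect-cell expression construct built on the commercial pBacPAK8 backbone (about 5.5 kb without insert), a baculovirus transfer vector. Plasmids of this type are not used directly for expression. They are co-introduced with baculoviral DNA into insect cells so that the expression cassette recombines into the viral genome, and the resulting recombinant baculovirus drives protein production in infected cells. In bacteria the plasmid is maintained at high copy number under ampicillin selection. The record does not list the promoter or flanking viral sequences; pBacPAK8 is generally known to use the strong, very late polyhedrin promoter, but no feature table is available here to confirm the arrangement in this construct.

The insert is the human MYST1 coding sequence (about 1.4 kb), also known as MOF or hMOF and now officially named KAT8. It encodes a MYST-family histone acetyltransferase. The insert was placed in the vector by restriction enzyme cloning and carries two copies of the HA epitope at the N terminus of the protein, allowing detection and affinity purification with anti-HA reagents. The depositor notes that the clone carries a K215E substitution, reported not to affect the function of the plasmid.

The associated publication characterises the subunit composition and substrate specificity of a MOF-containing histone acetyltransferase complex distinct from the male-specific lethal (MSL) complex. The construct therefore fits the production of tagged recombinant MOF in insect cells, for example for complex reconstitution and biochemical assays of acetyltransferase activity, although the record does not specify its exact experimental use.
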