Addgene plasmid #29763: pBacPAK8-2xHA-MOF
Depositing lab: Joan Conaway. Depositing organization: Stowers Institute for Medical Research. Publication: Subunit composition and substrate specificity of a MOF-containing histone acetyltransferase distinct from the male-specific lethal (MSL) complex. Cai Y, Jin J, Swanson SK, Cole MD, Choi SH, Florens L, Washburn MP, Conaway JW, Conaway RC. J Biol Chem. 2010 Feb 12. 285(7):4268-72. 10.1074/jbc.C109.087981 PubMed 20018852.
Backbone
  Vector backbone: pBacPAK8
  Backbone manufacturer: Clontech
  Backbone size w/o insert (bp): 5500
  Vector type: Insect Expression
Growth in bacteria
  Bacterial resistance: Ampicillin, 100 μg/mL
  Growth temperature: 37°C
  Growth strain: DH5alpha
  Copy number: High Copy
Gene/Insert
  Gene/Insert name: MYST1 (alt name: MOF)
  Species: H. sapiens (human)
  Insert size (bp): 1404
  GenBank ID: BC037773
  Entrez Gene: KAT8 (a.k.a. LIGOWS, MOF, MYST1, ZC2HC8, hMOF)
  Tag / fusion protein: 2xHA (N terminal on insert)
  Cloning method: Restriction Enzyme
  Sequencing primers: 5′ Bac1
Terms and licenses: Academic/Nonprofit Terms; Industry Terms: Not Available to Industry
Depositor comments: A K215E mutation is present, it does not affect the function of the plasmid.
How to cite: pBacPAK8-2xHA-MOF was a gift from Joan Conaway (Addgene plasmid # 29763 ; http://n2t.net/addgene:29763 ; RRID:Addgene_29763)
